Addgene plasmid #176610: NK83
Purpose: To measure Syk intensity in response to ligand clustering using DNA origami
Depositing lab: Meghan Morrissey. Depositing organization: University of California, Santa Barbara. Publication: Tight nanoscale clustering of Fcgamma receptors using DNA origami promotes phagocytosis. Kern N, Dong R, Douglas SM, Vale RD, Morrissey MA. Elife. 2021 Jun 3;10. pii: 68311. doi: 10.7554/eLife.68311. PubMed 34080973.
Backbone
  Vector backbone: pHR
  Vector type: Mammalian Expression, Lentiviral
Growth in bacteria
  Bacterial resistance: Ampicillin, 100 μg/mL
  Growth temperature: 37°C
  Growth strain: NEB Stable
  Copy number: High Copy
Gene/Insert
  Gene/Insert name: NeonGreen-tSH2 Syk
  Species: M. musculus (mouse), Synthetic
  Mutation: n/a
  Entrez Gene: Syk (a.k.a. Sykb)
  Cloning method: Gibson Cloning
Terms and licenses: Academic/Nonprofit Terms; Industry Terms: Not Available to Industry
How to cite: NK83 was a gift from Meghan Morrissey (Addgene plasmid # 176610 ; http://n2t.net/addgene:176610 ; RRID:Addgene_176610)
