[The description below was written by a language model from this plasmid's Addgene catalogue record and pLannotate feature annotations shown in this document.]
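Description:
NK83 is a lentiviral transfer plasmid built on the pHR backbone for expression in mammalian cells. It is maintained in E. coli through a high-copy ColE1/pUC-type origin and selected with ampicillin via the β-lactamase gene. The feature table, generated from the full 11.2 kb sequence, shows the usual HIV-1-derived elements: a truncated 5' LTR, the Ψ packaging signal running into a gag fragment, the Rev response element for Rev-dependent nuclear export of the viral RNA, the cPPT/CTS, and a self-inactivating ΔU3 3' LTR. This arrangement lets the genomic RNA be packaged when helper functions are supplied in trans, and it leaves the integrated provirus without LTR promoter activity. Outside the viral region, the backbone carries legacy sequences, including an SV40 promoter followed by gpt fragments, SV40 small t intron and poly(A) sequences, and scraps of TcR, rop and lacI. These appear to be remnants of the parental vector rather than parts of the payload.

The payload is driven by the human ubiquitin C promoter, which gives constitutive expression. It encodes mNeonGreen followed by a fragment of mouse Syk, described in the record as the tandem SH2 (tSH2) region, so the kinase portion is absent. A WPRE sits downstream to improve transcript stability and expression. Syk's SH2 domains mediate its recruitment to activated immunoreceptors at the plasma membrane, so the fusion acts as a fluorescent recruitment reporter and not as a signalling kinase. The stated purpose is to measure Syk intensity in response to ligand clustering with DNA origami, in a study of how nanoscale clustering of Fcγ receptors affects phagocytosis.
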