Features (pLannotate 1.2.2; 34 found; start..end, strand, type, name):
     21..43      +  misc_feature   MCS (fragment): pBluescript multiple cloning site
     60..128     +  CDS            nef (fragment): NEF_HV1Z2 - Experimental evidence at protein level: Swiss-Prot protein existence level 1. Extracellular Nef protein targets CD4(+) T-lymphocytes for apoptosis by interacting with CXCR4 surface receptors. From Human immunodeficiency virus type 1 group M subtype D (isolate Z2/CDC-Z34) (HIV-1).
    130..363     +  LTR            3' LTR (ΔU3): self-inactivating 3' long terminal repeat (LTR) from HIV-1
    388..406     -  promoter       SP6 promoter: promoter for bacteriophage SP6 RNA polymerase
    634..913     +  CDS            TcR (fragment): tetracycline efflux protein; tet; confers resistance to tetracycline
    914..962     -  misc_feature   bom (fragment): basis of mobility region from pBR322
   1064..1099    -  CDS            rop (fragment): Rop protein, which maintains plasmids at low copy number; rop
   1194..1298    +  promoter       AmpR promoter: bla
   1299..2159    +  CDS            AmpR: β-lactamase; bla; confers resistance to ampicillin, carbenicillin, and related antibiotics
   2330..2918    +  rep_origin     ori: high-copy-number ColE1/pMB1/pBR322/pUC origin of replication
   3101..3157    +  CDS            lacI (fragment): lac repressor; lacI; The lac repressor binds to the lac operator to inhibit transcription in E. coli. This inhibition can be relieved by adding lactose or isopropyl-β-D-thiogalactopyranoside (IPTG).
   3164..3493    +  promoter       SV40 promoter: SV40 enhancer and early promoter
   3693..3812    +  CDS            gpt (fragment): XGPT_ECOLI - Also known as gpp, gxu. Experimental evidence at protein level: Swiss-Prot protein existence level 1. Purine salvage pathway enzyme that catalyzes the transfer of the ribosyl-5-phosphate group from 5-phospho-alpha-D-ribose 1- diphosphate (PRPP) to the N9 position of the 6-oxopurines guanine and xanthine to form the corresponding ribonucleotides GMP (guanosine 5'- monophosphate) and XMP (xanthosine 5'-monophosphate), with the release of PPi. To a lesser extent, also acts on hypoxanthine (PubMed:9100006, PubMed:3886014). Does not ribophosphorylate adenine (PubMed:3886014). From Esch
   3812..4147    +  CDS            gpt (fragment): XGPT_ECOLI - Also known as gpp, gxu. Experimental evidence at protein level: Swiss-Prot protein existence level 1. Purine salvage pathway enzyme that catalyzes the transfer of the ribosyl-5-phosphate group from 5-phospho-alpha-D-ribose 1- diphosphate (PRPP) to the N9 position of the 6-oxopurines guanine and xanthine to form the corresponding ribonucleotides GMP (guanosine 5'- monophosphate) and XMP (xanthosine 5'-monophosphate), with the release of PPi. To a lesser extent, also acts on hypoxanthine (PubMed:9100006, PubMed:3886014). Does not ribophosphorylate adenine (PubMed:3886014). From Esch
   4242..4547    +  CDS            frsA (fragment): FRSA_ECOLI - Also known as yafA. Experimental evidence at protein level: Swiss-Prot protein existence level 1. Catalyzes the hydrolysis of esters (PubMed:15808744). Displays esterase activity toward pNP-butyrate (PubMed:15808744). May stimulate mixed-acid fermentation by acting as a fermentation/respiration switch that down-regulates respiration and up- regulates fermentation rates (PubMed:15169777). From Escherichia coli (strain K12).
   4551..4625    +  CDS            small t antigen (fragment): SV40 (simian virus 40) small t antigen
   4627..4692    +  intron         small t intron: SV40 (simian virus 40) small t antigen intron
   4822..4842    +  CDS            SV40 NLS: nuclear localization signal of SV40 (simian virus 40) large T antigen
   5161..5244    +  CDS            large T antigen (fragment): large T antigen from SV40 (simian virus 40)
   5267..5401    +  polyA_signal   SV40 poly(A) signal: SV40 polyadenylation signal
   5568..5897    +  CDS            nef (fragment): NEF_HV1BR - Experimental evidence at protein level: Swiss-Prot protein existence level 1. Extracellular Nef protein targets CD4(+) T-lymphocytes for apoptosis by interacting with CXCR4 surface receptors (PubMed:14990729). From Human immunodeficiency virus type 1 group M subtype B (isolate BRU/LAI) (HIV-1).
   5945..6202    +  LTR            5' LTR (truncated): truncated 5' long terminal repeat (LTR) from HIV-1
   6249..6374    +  misc_feature   HIV-1 Ψ: packaging signal of human immunodeficiency virus type 1
   6358..6696    +  CDS            HIV-1 gag (fragment): gag protein from human immunodeficiency virus 1; gag
   6871..7104    +  misc_feature   RRE: The Rev response element (RRE) of HIV-1 allows for Rev-dependent mRNA export from the nucleus to the cytoplasm.
   7481..7581    +  CDS            Rev (fragment): human immunodeficiency virus 1 (HIV-1) Rev protein; rev; enhances nuclear export of unspliced and incompletely spliced viral mRNAs
   7618..7735    +  misc_feature   cPPT/CTS: central polypurine tract and central termination sequence of HIV-1
   7791..9002    +  promoter       UbC promoter: human ubiquitin C promoter
   9013..9046    -  misc_feature   MCS (fragment): pUC18/19 multiple cloning site
   9066..9773    +  CDS            mNeonGreen: mNeonGreen is a basic (constitutively fluorescent) green/yellow fluorescent protein published in 2013, derived from Branchiostoma lanceolatum. It is reported to be a very rapidly-maturing monomer with moderate acid sensitivity.
   9798..10577   +  CDS            Syk (fragment): KSYK_MOUSE - Also known as ptk72, Sykb. Experimental evidence at protein level: Swiss-Prot protein existence level 1. Non-receptor tyrosine kinase which mediates signal transduction downstream of a variety of transmembrane receptors including classical immunoreceptors like the B-cell receptor (BCR). Regulates several biological processes including innate and adaptive immunity, cell adhesion, osteoclast maturation, platelet activation and vascular development. Assembles into signaling complexes with activated receptors at the plasma membrane via interaction between its SH2 domains and the recep
  10591..10621   +  misc_feature   MCS (fragment): pUC18/19 multiple cloning site
  10622..10640   +  misc_feature   MCS (fragment): pBluescript multiple cloning site
  10640..20      +  misc_feature   WPRE (across the origin): woodchuck hepatitis virus posttranscriptional regulatory element
>Addgene plasmid #176610 | NK83 | addgene full sequence | sequence record 362591 | Addgene NGS Result
CCTTTGGGCCGCCTCCCCGCATCGATACCGTCGACCTCGAGGGAATTAATTCGAGCTCGGTACCTTTAAG
ACCAATGACTTACAAGGCAGCTGTAGATCTTAGCCACTTTTTAAAAGAAAAGGGGGGACTGGAAGGGCTA
ATTCACTCCCAACGAAGACAAGATCTGCTTTTTGCTTGTACTGGGTCTCTCTGGTTAGACCAGATCTGAG
CCTGGGAGCTCTCTGGCTAACTAGGGAACCCACTGCTTAAGCCTCAATAAAGCTTGCCTTGAGTGCTTCA
AGTAGTGTGTGCCCGTCTGTTGTGTGACTCTGGTAACTAGAGATCCCTCAGACCCTTTTAGTCAGTGTGG
AAAATCTCTAGCAGCATCTAGAATTAATTCCGTGTATTCTATAGTGTCACCTAAATCGTATGTGTATGAT
ACATAAGGTTATGTATTAATTGTAGCCGCGTTCTAACGACAATATGTACAAGCCTAATTGTGTAGCATCT
GGCTTACTGAAGCAGACCCTATCATCTCTCTCGTAAACTGCCGTCAGAGTCGGTTTGGTTGGACGAACCT
TCTGAGTTTCTGGTAACGCCGTCCCGCACCCGGAAATGGTCAGCGAACCAATCAGCAGGGTCATCGCTAG
CCAGATCCTCTACGCCGGACGCATCGTGGCCGGCATCACCGGCGCCACAGGTGCGGTTGCTGGCGCCTAT
ATCGCCGACATCACCGATGGGGAAGATCGGGCTCGCCACTTCGGGCTCATGAGCGCTTGTTTCGGCGTGG
GTATGGTGGCAGGCCCCGTGGCCGGGGGACTGTTGGGCGCCATCTCCTTGCATGCACCATTCCTTGCGGC
GGCGGTGCTCAACGGCCTCAACCTACTACTGGGCTGCTTCCTAATGCAGGAGTCGCATAAGGGAGAGCGT
CGAATGGTGCACTCTCAGTACAATCTGCTCTGATGCCGCATAGTTAAGCCAGCCCCGACACCCGCCAACA
CCCGCTGACGCGCCCTGACGGGCTTGTCTGCTCCCGGCATCCGCTTACAGACAAGCTGTGACCGTCTCCG
GGAGCTGCATGTGTCAGAGGTTTTCACCGTCATCACCGAAACGCGCGAGACGAAAGGGCCTCGTGATACG
CCTATTTTTATAGGTTAATGTCATGATAATAATGGTTTCTTAGACGTCAGGTGGCACTTTTCGGGGAAAT
GTGCGCGGAACCCCTATTTGTTTATTTTTCTAAATACATTCAAATATGTATCCGCTCATGAGACAATAAC
CCTGATAAATGCTTCAATAATATTGAAAAAGGAAGAGTATGAGTATTCAACATTTCCGTGTCGCCCTTAT
TCCCTTTTTTGCGGCATTTTGCCTTCCTGTTTTTGCTCACCCAGAAACGCTGGTGAAAGTAAAAGATGCT
GAAGATCAGTTGGGTGCACGAGTGGGTTACATCGAACTGGATCTCAACAGCGGTAAGATCCTTGAGAGTT
TTCGCCCCGAAGAACGTTTTCCAATGATGAGCACTTTTAAAGTTCTGCTATGTGGCGCGGTATTATCCCG
TATTGACGCCGGGCAAGAGCAACTCGGTCGCCGCATACACTATTCTCAGAATGACTTGGTTGAGTACTCA
CCAGTCACAGAAAAGCATCTTACGGATGGCATGACAGTAAGAGAATTATGCAGTGCTGCCATAACCATGA
GTGATAACACTGCGGCCAACTTACTTCTGACAACGATCGGAGGACCGAAGGAGCTAACCGCTTTTTTGCA
CAACATGGGGGATCATGTAACTCGCCTTGATCGTTGGGAACCGGAGCTGAATGAAGCCATACCAAACGAC
GAGCGTGACACCACGATGCCTGTAGCAATGGCAACAACGTTGCGCAAACTATTAACTGGCGAACTACTTA
CTCTAGCTTCCCGGCAACAATTAATAGACTGGATGGAGGCGGATAAAGTTGCAGGACCACTTCTGCGCTC
GGCCCTTCCGGCTGGCTGGTTTATTGCTGATAAATCTGGAGCCGGTGAGCGTGGGTCTCGCGGTATCATT
GCAGCACTGGGGCCAGATGGTAAGCCCTCCCGTATCGTAGTTATCTACACGACGGGGAGTCAGGCAACTA
TGGATGAACGAAATAGACAGATCGCTGAGATAGGTGCCTCACTGATTAAGCATTGGTAACTGTCAGACCA
AGTTTACTCATATATACTTTAGATTGATTTAAAACTTCATTTTTAATTTAAAAGGATCTAGGTGAAGATC
CTTTTTGATAATCTCATGACCAAAATCCCTTAACGTGAGTTTTCGTTCCACTGAGCGTCAGACCCCGTAG
AAAAGATCAAAGGATCTTCTTGAGATCCTTTTTTTCTGCGCGTAATCTGCTGCTTGCAAACAAAAAAACC
ACCGCTACCAGCGGTGGTTTGTTTGCCGGATCAAGAGCTACCAACTCTTTTTCCGAAGGTAACTGGCTTC
AGCAGAGCGCAGATACCAAATACTGTTCTTCTAGTGTAGCCGTAGTTAGGCCACCACTTCAAGAACTCTG
TAGCACCGCCTACATACCTCGCTCTGCTAATCCTGTTACCAGTGGCTGCTGCCAGTGGCGATAAGTCGTG
TCTTACCGGGTTGGACTCAAGACGATAGTTACCGGATAAGGCGCAGCGGTCGGGCTGAACGGGGGGTTCG
TGCACACAGCCCAGCTTGGAGCGAACGACCTACACCGAACTGAGATACCTACAGCGTGAGCTATGAGAAA
GCGCCACGCTTCCCGAAGGGAGAAAGGCGGACAGGTATCCGGTAAGCGGCAGGGTCGGAACAGGAGAGCG
CACGAGGGAGCTTCCAGGGGGAAACGCCTGGTATCTTTATAGTCCTGTCGGGTTTCGCCACCTCTGACTT
GAGCGTCGATTTTTGTGATGCTCGTCAGGGGGGCGGAGCCTATGGAAAAACGCCAGCAACGCGGCCTTTT
TACGGTTCCTGGCCTTTTGCTGGCCTTTTGCTCACATGTTCTTTCCTGCGTTATCCCCTGATTCTGTGGA
TAACCGTATTACCGCCTTTGAGTGAGCTGATACCGCTCGCCGCAGCCGAACGACCGAGCGCAGCGAGTCA
GTGAGCGAGGAAGCGGAAGAGCGCCCAATACGCAAACCGCCTCTCCCCGCGCGTTGGCCGATTCATTAAT
GCAGCTGTGGAATGTGTGTCAGTTAGGGTGTGGAAAGTCCCCAGGCTCCCCAGCAGGCAGAAGTATGCAA
AGCATGCATCTCAATTAGTCAGCAACCAGGTGTGGAAAGTCCCCAGGCTCCCCAGCAGGCAGAAGTATGC
AAAGCATGCATCTCAATTAGTCAGCAACCATAGTCCCGCCCCTAACTCCGCCCATCCCGCCCCTAACTCC
GCCCAGTTCCGCCCATTCTCCGCCCCATGGCTGACTAATTTTTTTTATTTATGCAGAGGCCGAGGCCGCC
TCGGCCTCTGAGCTATTCCAGAAGTAGTGAGGAGGCTTTTTTGGAGGCCTAGGCTTTTGCAAAAAGCTTG
GACACAAGACAGGCTTGCGAGATATGTTTGAGAATACCACTTTATCCCGCGTCAGGGAGAGGCAGTGCGT
AAAAAGACGCGGACTCATGTGAAATACTGGTTTTTAGTGCGCCAGATCTCTATAATCTCGCGCAACCTAT
TTTCCCCTCGAACACTTTTTAAGCCGTAGATAAACAGGCTGGGACACTTCACATGAGCGAAAAATACATC
GTCACCTGGGACATGTTGCAGATCCATGCACGTAAACTCGCAAGCCGACTGATGCCTTCTGAACAATGGA
AAGGCATTATTGCCGTAAGCCGTGGCGGTCTGTACCGGGTGCGTTACTGGCGCGTGAACTGGGTATTCGT
CATGTCGATACCGTTTGTATTTCCAGCTACGATCACGACAACCAGCGCGAGCTTAAAGTGCTGAAACGCG
CAGAAGGCGATGGCGAAGGCTTCATCGTTATTGATGACCTGGTGGATACCGGTGGTACTGCGGTTGCGAT
TCGTGAAATGTATCCAAAAGCGCACTTTGTCACCATCTTCGCAAAACCGGCTGGTCGTCCGCTGGTTGAT
GACTATGTTGTTGATATCCCGCAAGATACCTGGATTGAACAGCCGTGGGATATGGGCGTCGTATTCGTCC
CGCCAATCTCCGGTCGCTAATCTTTTCAACGCCTGGCACTGCCGGGCGTTGTTCTTTTTAACTTCAGGCG
GGTTACAATAGTTTCCAGTAAGTATTCTGGAGGCTGCATCCATGACACAGGCAAACCTGAGCGAAACCCT
GTTCAAACCCCGCTTTAAACATCCTGAAACCTCGACGCTAGTCCGCCGCTTTAATCACGGCGCACAACCG
CCTGTGCAGTCGGCCCTTGATGGTAAAACCATCCCTCACTGGTATCGCATGATTAACCGTCTGATGTGGA
TCTGGCGCGGCATTGACCCACGCGAAATCCTCGACGTCCAGGCACGTATTGTGATGAGCGATGCCGAACG
TACCGACGATGATTTATACGATACGGTGATTGGCTACCGTGGCGGCAACTGGATTTATGAGTGGGCCCCG
GATCTTTGTGAAGGAACCTTACTTCTGTGGTGTGACATAATTGGACAAACTACCTACAGAGATTTAAAGC
TCTAAGGTAAATATAAAATTTTTAAGTGTATAATGTGTTAAACTACTGATTCTAATTGTTTGTGTATTTT
AGATTCCAACCTATGGAACTGATGAATGGGAGCAGTGGTGGAATGCCTTTAATGAGGAAAACCTGTTTTG
CTCAGAAGAAATGCCATCTAGTGATGATGAGGCTACTGCTGACTCTCAACATTCTACTCCTCCAAAAAAG
AAGAGAAAGGTAGAAGACCCCAAGGACTTTCCTTCAGAATTGCTAAGTTTTTTGAGTCATGCTGTGTTTA
GTAATAGAACTCTTGCTTGCTTTGCTATTTACACCACAAAGGAAAAAGCTGCACTGCTATACAAGAAAAT
TATGGAAAAATATTCTGTAACCTTTATAAGTAGGCATAACAGTTATAATCATAACATACTGTTTTTTCTT
ACTCCACACAGGCATAGAGTGTCTGCTATTAATAACTATGCTCAAAAATTGTGTACCTTTAGCTTTTTAA
TTTGTAAAGGGGTTAATAAGGAATATTTGATGTATAGTGCCTTGACTAGAGATCATAATCAGCCATACCA
CATTTGTAGAGGTTTTACTTGCTTTAAAAAACCTCCCACACCTCCCCCTGAACCTGAAACATAAAATGAA
TGCAATTGTTGTTGTTAACTTGTTTATTGCAGCTTATAATGGTTACAAATAAAGCAATAGCATCACAAAT
TTCACAAATAAAGCATTTTTTTCACTGCATTCTAGTTGTGGTTTGTCCAAACTCATCAATGTATCTTATC
ATGTCTGGATCAACTGGATAACTCAAGCTAACCAAAATCATCCCAAACTTCCCACCCCATACCCTATTAC
CACTGCCAATTACCTGTGGTTTCATTTACTCTAAACCTGTGATTCCTCTGAATTATTTTCATTTTAAAGA
AATTGTATTTGTTAAATATGTACTACAAACTTAGTAGTTGGAAGGGCTAATTCACTCCCAAAGAAGACAA
GATATCCTTGATCTGTGGATCTACCACACACAAGGCTACTTCCCTGATTAGCAGAACTACACACCAGGGC
CAGGGGTCAGATATCCACTGACCTTTGGATGGTGCTACAAGCTAGTACCAGTTGAGCCAGATAAGGTAGA
AGAGGCCAATAAAGGAGAGAACACCAGCTTGTTACACCCTGTGAGCCTGCATGGGATGGATGACCCGGAG
AGAGAAGTGTTAGAGTGGAGGTTTGACAGCCGCCTAGCATTTCATCACGTGGCCCGAGAGCTGCATCCGG
AGTACTTCAAGAACTGCTGATATCGAGCTTGCTACAAGGGACTTTCCGCTGGGGACTTTCCAGGGAGGCG
TGGCCTGGGCGGGACTGGGGAGTGGCGAGCCCTCAGATCCTGCATATAAGCAGCTGCTTTTTGCCTGTAC
TGGGTCTCTCTGGTTAGACCAGATCTGAGCCTGGGAGCTCTCTGGCTAACTAGGGAACCCACTGCTTAAG
CCTCAATAAAGCTTGCCTTGAGTGCTTCAAGTAGTGTGTGCCCGTCTGTTGTGTGACTCTGGTAACTAGA
GATCCCTCAGACCCTTTTAGTCAGTGTGGAAAATCTCTAGCAGTGGCGCCCGAACAGGGACTTGAAAGCG
AAAGGGAAACCAGAGGAGCTCTCTCGACGCAGGACTCGGCTTGCTGAAGCGCGCACGGCAAGAGGCGAGG
GGCGGCGACTGGTGAGTACGCCAAAAATTTTGACTAGCGGAGGCTAGAAGGAGAGAGATGGGTGCGAGAG
CGTCAGTATTAAGCGGGGGAGAATTAGATCGCGATGGGAAAAAATTCGGTTAAGGCCAGGGGGAAAGAAA
AAATATAAATTAAAACATATAGTATGGGCAAGCAGGGAGCTAGAACGATTCGCAGTTAATCCTGGCCTGT
TAGAAACATCAGAAGGCTGTAGACAAATACTGGGACAGCTACAACCATCCCTTCAGACAGGATCAGAAGA
ACTTAGATCATTATATAATACAGTAGCAACCCTCTATTGTGTGCATCAAAGGATAGAGATAAAAGACACC
AAGGAAGCTTTAGACAAGATAGAGGAAGAGCAAAACAAAAGTAAGACCACCGCACAGCAAGCGGCCGGCC
GCTGATCTTCAGACCTGGAGGAGGAGATATGAGGGACAATTGGAGAAGTGAATTATATAAATATAAAGTA
GTAAAAATTGAACCATTAGGAGTAGCACCCACCAAGGCAAAGAGAAGAGTGGTGCAGAGAGAAAAAAGAG
CAGTGGGAATAGGAGCTTTGTTCCTTGGGTTCTTGGGAGCAGCAGGAAGCACTATGGGCGCAGCGTCAAT
GACGCTGACGGTACAGGCCAGACAATTATTGTCTGGTATAGTGCAGCAGCAGAACAATTTGCTGAGGGCT
ATTGAGGCGCAACAGCATCTGTTGCAACTCACAGTCTGGGGCATCAAGCAGCTCCAGGCAAGAATCCTGG
CTGTGGAAAGATACCTAAAGGATCAACAGCTCCTGGGGATTTGGGGTTGCTCTGGAAAACTCATTTGCAC
CACTGCTGTGCCTTGGAATGCTAGTTGGAGTAATAAATCTCTGGAACAGATTTGGAATCACACGACCTGG
ATGGAGTGGGACAGAGAAATTAACAATTACACAAGCTTAATACACTCCTTAATTGAAGAATCGCAAAACC
AGCAAGAAAAGAATGAACAAGAATTATTGGAATTAGATAAATGGGCAAGTTTGTGGAATTGGTTTAACAT
AACAAATTGGCTGTGGTATATAAAATTATTCATAATGATAGTAGGAGGCTTGGTAGGTTTAAGAATAGTT
TTTGCTGTACTTTCTATAGTGAATAGAGTTAGGCAGGGATATTCACCATTATCGTTTCAGACCCACCTCC
CAACCCCGAGGGGACCCGACAGGCCCGAAGGAATAGAAGAAGAAGGTGGAGAGAGAGACAGAGACAGATC
CATTCGATTAGTGAACGGATCTCGACGGTATCGCCAAATGGCAGTATTCATCCACAATTTTAAAAGAAAA
GGGGGGATTGGGGGGTACAGTGCAGGGGAAAGAATAGTAGACATAATAGCAACAGACATACAAACTAAAG
AATTACAAAAACAAATTACAAAAATTCAAAATTTTCGGGTTTATTACAGGGACAGCAGAGATCCAGTTTG
GATCGATGAATTCGATATCGGGCCTCCGCGCCGGGTTTTGGCGCCTCCCGCGGGCGCCCCCCTCCTCACG
GCGAGCGCTGCCACGTCAGACGAAGGGCGCAGCGAGCGTCCTGATCCTTCCGCCCGGACGCTCAGGACAG
CGGCCCGCTGCTCATAAGACTCGGCCTTAGAACCCCAGTATCAGCAGAAGGACATTTTAGGACGGGACTT
GGGTGACTCTAGGGCACTGGTTTTCTTTCCAGAGAGCGGAACAGGCGAGGAAAAGTAGTCCCTTCTCGGC
GATTCTGCGGAGGGATCTCCGTGGGGCGGTGAACGCCGATGATTATATAAGGACGCGCCGGGTGTGGCAC
AGCTAGTTCCGTCGCAGCCGGGATTTGGGTCGCGGTTCTTGTTTGTGGATCGCTGTGATCGTCACTTGGT
GAGTAGCGGGCTGCTGGGCTGGCCGGGGCTTTCGTGGCCGCCGGGCCGCTCGGTGGGACGGAAGCGTGTG
GAGAGACCGCCAAGGGCTGTAGTCTGGGTCCGCGAGCAAGGTTGCCCTGAACTGGGGGTTGGGGGGAGCG
CAGCAAAATGGCGGCTGTTCCCGAGTCTTGAATGGAAGACGCTTGTGAGGCGGGCTGTGAGGTCGTTGAA
ACAAGGTGGGGGGCATGGTGGGCGGCAAGAACCCAAGGTCTTGAGGCCTTCGCTAATGCGGGAAAGCTCT
TATTCGGGTGAGATGGGCTGGGGCACCATCTGGGGACCCTGACGTGAAGTTTGTCACTGACTGGAGAACT
CGGTTTGTCGTCTGTTGCGGGGGCGGCAGTTATGGCGGTGCCGTTGGGCAGTGCACCCGTACCTTTGGGA
GCGCGCGCCCTCGTCGTGTCGTGACGTCACCCGTTCTGTTGGCTTATAATGCAGGGTGGGGCCACCTGCC
GGTAGGTGTGCGGTAGGCTTTTCTCCGTCGCAGGACGCAGGGTTCGGGCCTAGGGTAGGCTCTCCTGAAT
CGACAGGCGCCGGACCTCTGGTGAGGGGAGGGATAAGTGAGGCGTCAGTTTCTTTGGTCGGTTTTATGTA
CCTATCTTCTTAAGTAGCTGAAGCTCCGGTTTTGAACTATGCGCTCGGGGTTGGCGAGTGTGTTTTGTGA
AGTTTTTTAGGCACCTTTTGAAATGTAATCATTTGGGTCAATATGTAATTTTCAGTGTTAGACTAGTAAA
TTGTCCGCTAAATTCTGGCCGTTTTTGGCTTTTTTGTTAGACGAAGCTTGGGCTGCAGGTCGACTCTAGA
GCATCCCCGGGTACCGGTGCCACCATGGAACGCGTATGGTGAGCAAGGGCGAGGAGGATAACATGGCCTC
TCTCCCAGCGACACATGAGTTACACATCTTTGGCTCCATCAACGGTGTGGACTTTGACATGGTGGGTCAG
GGCACCGGCAATCCAAATGATGGTTATGAGGAGTTAAACCTGAAGTCCACCAAGGGTGACCTCCAGTTCT
CCCCCTGGATTCTGGTCCCTCATATCGGGTATGGCTTCCATCAGTACCTGCCCTACCCTGACGGGATGTC
GCCTTTCCAGGCCGCCATGGTAGATGGCTCCGGATACCAAGTCCATCGCACAATGCAGTTTGAAGATGGT
GCCTCCCTTACTGTTAACTACCGCTACACCTACGAGGGAAGCCACATCAAAGGAGAGGCCCAGGTGAAGG
GGACTGGTTTCCCTGCTGACGGTCCTGTGATGACCAACTCGCTGACCGCTGCGGACTGGTGCAGGTCGAA
GAAGACTTACCCCAACGACAAAACCATCATCAGTACCTTTAAGTGGAGTTACACCACTGGAAATGGCAAG
CGCTACCGGAGCACTGCGCGGACCACCTACACCTTTGCCAAGCCAATGGCGGCTAACTATCTGAAGAACC
AGCCGATGTACGTGTTCCGTAAGACGGAGCTCAAGCACTCCAAGACCGAGCTCAACTTCAAGGAGTGGCA
AAAGGCCTTTACCGATGTGATGGGCATGGACGAGCTGTACAAGGGAGGCGGATCCGGAGGCGGAGGTGCG
GGAAGTGCTGTGGACAGCGCCAACCACCTGACCTACTTTTTTGGCAACATCACCCGGGAAGAGGCTGAAG
ACTACCTGGTCCAGGGAGGCATGACCGATGGGCTCTACCTGCTACGCCAGAGCCGCAATTACCTGGGTGG
TTTTGCTTTGTCGGTGGCTCACAACAGGAAGGCACACCACTACACCATCGAGAGGGAACTTAATGGCACC
TACGCCATCTCCGGGGGCAGGGCCCATGCCAGCCCAGCAGACCTCTGCCATTACCACTCCCAGGAACCTG
ATGGCCTTATCTGCCTCCTTAAGAAGCCCTTCAACCGGCCCCCGGGAGTACAGCCCAAGACCGGACCCTT
TGAGGACCTGAAGGAGAACCTCATCAGGGAATATGTGAAACAGACCTGGAACCTTCAGGGCCAGGCTCTG
GAGCAAGCCATCATCAGCCAGAAGCCCCAGCTGGAGAAGCTGATCGCCACCACGGCCCATGAGAAGATGC
CCTGGTTCCATGGCAACATCTCCAGAGATGAATCAGAGCAGACGGTCCTCATAGGGTCAAAGACCAATGG
AAAATTCCTGATCAGGGCCAGAGACAACAGCGGCTCCTATGCTCTGTGCCTGCTGCACGAAGGGAAAGTA
TTGCACTACCGCATTGACAGGGACAAGACCGGGAAGCTCTCCATTCCTGAGGGGAAGAAGTTTGACACCC
TCTGGCAGCTAGTGGAACATTACTCTTACAAGCCAGATGGGCTACTAAGAGTCCTCACGGTACCATGCCA
AAAGATTTAAGCGGCCGCGACTCTAGAGTCGACCTGCAGGCATGCAAGCTTGATATCAAGCTTATCGATA
ATCAACCTCTGGATTACAAAATTTGTGAAAGATTGACTGGTATTCTTAACTATGTTGCTCCTTTTACGCT
ATGTGGATACGCTGCTTTAATGCCTTTGTATCATGCTATTGCTTCCCGTATGGCTTTCATTTTCTCCTCC
TTGTATAAATCCTGGTTGCTGTCTCTTTATGAGGAGTTGTGGCCCGTTGTCAGGCAACGTGGCGTGGTGT
GCACTGTGTTTGCTGACGCAACCCCCACTGGTTGGGGCATTGCCACCACCTGTCAGCTCCTTTCCGGGAC
TTTCGCTTTCCCCCTCCCTATTGCCACGGCGGAACTCATCGCCGCCTGCCTTGCCCGCTGCTGGACAGGG
GCTCGGCTGTTGGGCACTGACAATTCCGTGGTGTTGTCGGGGAAATCATCGTCCTTTCCTTGGCTGCTCG
CCTGTGTTGCCACCTGGATTCTGCGCGGGACGTCCTTCTGCTACGTCCCTTCGGCCCTCAATCCAGCGGA
CCTTCCTTCCCGCGGCCTGCTGCCGGCTCTGCGGCCTCTTCCGCGTCTTCGCCTTCGCCCTCAGACGAGT
CGGATCTC
